>Addgene plasmid #217091 | pMV-PROTOP | addgene full sequence | sequence record 443660 | Addgene NGS Result
CAATAGGCGTATCACGAGGCCCTTTCGTTGTAAAACGACGGCCAGTCGAACCACGCAATGCGTCTCGATC
CGCAGTGTCTTGCGTCTCTCATATGGTCCTGGCAAAGACACTAGAATAACAAGATGCGTAACGCCATACG
ATTTTTTGGCACACGATTTTTTCGCCGTGGCTCTAGAGGTGGCTCCAGGCTCTCTCGAATTTTTGTTCGA
GAGCGAGAGAGCGAAGAGCGCTACAGCGAACAGCTCTTTTCTACGCATACAGTGATAGCAGACAACTGTA
TGTGTGCACACGTATGCTCATGCATTGTAAATTTGACAAAATATGCCCTTCACCTTAGAAGTTCTTAGAC
TTTAAATCTATATTATTTTTGATCAATTGGCACCATGCGAAAAATTCTTGTTTTGCATTGCCTTAACGTT
ATTATTATTTGAAAATAGATTAGAAATAGCCAAATCTATGTACATATTATCACAAAATAAATTTCAAAAA
TGACTTTATATTAGAATATTTGTCATTAGAGTATTCAGCTTGCGGCGTGTGAAAAATTAATAAGGCAATG
ATTGTTGAGTGCTTGTGTCCGCACTTCGTGCCTCAAGATATGACCAAAGCAAAGACACTAGAATAATTCT
AGTGTCTTTGATATGACTTTTGCAATAAACAGTTTTCATATTTTTATTTATTTTATAAATTTTTATTTTC
TACTTCGTATTATTTTTATGAAATATTTATTTCTCAATGTAATGTCTTCTTTTTGTAAAATTTATGTTTT
AAATTACAGTAGTTATAATAATTTATATTTTACTTCCTTTAATTATTTAGTATATTTATTAAGTCATTTG
ACTTAATATGATTTATGTATGTAAATGATCCATTTTTATTATTTAAAATGCACATTAGATTCAGTTGTTT
TTCAGTTTGTTTTTTTTTTTTGTTATATTCCAATTCGATATTTTTAAAAAGCGCGCCATTTCGGGTGGGA
AGAAAAGCGCGCCAATTTTTTTGTTTTTCCTTTTAATTTCTCTTAGCCCGTTTGCTTAAAGTTGGCTATA
CGCAGAGCTCCTCGATTTTTTGATATTTTCGCTATATAATCGAATTTATATTCAACTAAAGTCGTTTTGT
TGCAAAAGTAAAGTACGGAAATATAAGCGCAAATAGTAATTGCGATAAATAGTGAATAGTGAATAGTGTT
TACGTATTTTCGTAATTTGACGCGCTAATACAACGTGCTGCTGCTTTTCGACAAAGGTTTGAGTTGAAAT
TTATAAATTGTAAGTGAAAAAAAAAAAACATTTTAACCGGTGCTAGCAATTCTACCGGGTAGGGGAGGCG
CTTTTCCCAAGGCAGTCTGGAGCATGCGCTTTAGCAGCCCCGCTGGGCACTTGGCGCTACACAAGTGGCC
TCTGGCCTCGCACACATTCCACATCCACCGGTAGGCGCCAACCGGCTCCGTTCTTTGGTGGCCCCTTCGC
GCCACCTTCTACTCCTCCCCTAGTCAGGAAGTTCCCCCCCGCCCCGCAGCTCGCGTCGTGCAGGACGTGA
CAAATGGAAGTAGCACGTCTCACTAGTCTCGTGCAGATGGACAGCACCGCTGAGCAATGGAAGCGGGTAG
GCCTTTGGGGCAGCGGCCAATAGCAGCTTTGCTCCTTCGCTTTCTGGGCTCAGAGGCTGGGAAGGGGTGG
GTCCGGGGGCGGGCTCAGGGGCGGGCTCAGGGGCGGGGCGGGCGCCCGAAGGTCCTCCGGAGGCCCGGCA
TTCTGCACGCTTCAAAAGCGCACGTCTGCCGCGCTGTTCTCCTCTTCCTCATCTCCGGGCCTTTCGACCT
GCAGCCAACGCCACCATGGGGACCGAGTACAAGCCCACGGTGCGCCTCGCCACCCGCGACGACGTCCCCC
GGGCCGTACGCACCCTCGCCGCCGCGTTCGCCGACTACCCCGCCACGCGCCACACCGTCGACCCGGACCG
CCACATCGAGCGGGTCACCGAGCTGCAAGAACTCTTCCTCACGCGCGTCGGGCTCGACATCGGCAAGGTG
TGGGTCGCGGACGACGGCGCCGCGGTGGCGGTCTGGACCACGCCGGAGAGCGTCGAAGCGGGGGCGGTGT
TCGCCGAGATCGGCCCGCGCATGGCCGAGTTGAGCGGTTCCCGGCTGGCCGCGCAGCAACAGATGGAAGG
CCTCCTGGCGCCGCACCGGCCCAAGGAGCCCGCGTGGTTCCTGGCCACCGTCGGCGTCTCGCCCGACCAC
CAGGGCAAGGGTCTGGGCAGCGCCGTCGTGCTCCCCGGAGTGGAGGCGGCCGAGCGCGCCGGGGTGCCCG
CCTTCCTGGAGACCTCCGCGCCCCGCAACCTCCCCTTCTACGAGCGGCTCGGCTTCACCGTCACCGCCGA
CGTCGAGGTGCCCGAAGGACCGCGCACCTGGTGCATGACCCGCAAGCCCGGTGCCATCGATGCCACTAAC
TTCTCCCTGTTGAAACAAGCAGGGGATGTCGAAGAGAATCCCGGGCCAATGGTGAGCAAGGGCGAGGAGC
TGTTCACCGGGGTGGTGCCCATCCTGGTCGAGCTGGACGGCGACGTAAACGGCCACAAGTTCAGCGTGTC
CGGCGAGGGCGAGGGCGATGCCACCTACGGCAAGCTGACCCTGAAGTTCATCTGCACCACCGGCAAGCTG
CCCGTGCCCTGGCCCACCCTCGTGACCACCCTGACCTACGGCGTGCAGTGCTTCAGCCGCTACCCCGACC
ACATGAAGCAGCACGACTTCTTCAAGTCCGCCATGCCCGAAGGCTACGTCCAGGAGCGCACCATCTTCTT
CAAGGACGACGGCAACTACAAGACCCGCGCCGAGGTGAAGTTCGAGGGCGACACCCTGGTGAACCGCATC
GAGCTGAAGGGCATCGACTTCAAGGAGGACGGCAACATCCTGGGGCACAAGCTGGAGTACAACTACAACA
GCCACAACGTCTATATCATGGCCGACAAGCAGAAGAACGGCATCAAGGTGAACTTCAAGATCCGCCACAA
CATCGAGGACGGCAGCGTGCAGCTCGCCGACCACTACCAGCAGAACACCCCCATCGGCGACGGCCCCGTG
CTGCTGCCCGACAACCACTACCTGAGCACCCAGTCCGCCCTGAGCAAAGACCCCAACGAGAAGCGCGATC
ACATGGTCCTGCTGGAGTTCGTGACCGCCGCCGGGATCACTCTCGGCATGGACGAGCTGTACAAGTAATT
AATTAAGCTCGCTGATCAGCCTCGACTGTGCCTTCTAGTTGCCAGCCATCTGTTGTTTGCCCCTCCCCCG
TGCCTTCCTTGACCCTGGAAGGTGCCACTCCCACTGTCCTTTCCTAATAAAATGAGGAAATTGCATCGCA
TTGTCTGAGTAGGTGTCATTCTATTCTGGGGGGTGGGGTGGGGCAGGACAGCAAGGGGGAGGATTGGGAA
GACAATAGCAGGCATGCTGGGGATGCGGTGGGCTCTATGGCTTCTGAGGCGCGCCCTCGAGAAAAAATGA
GCGATATTTAAATAACTGACGACTGAAAAATCGAGCAATATATAATAAAAAACAATAGTTAGAAAAATAA
CTTAATTGGGGAACATGGAAATGTTTTAATGTTAAACATTAAAATATTTCAAGTCGACTCGAAGGTCATA
TACGTAAATATAGGACCCCATTACAATTGTAATGGCCTCCCCGTGGTGTTCCCTGGGTACCGATTATTAC
ACATATTACACATAATTAATTATCAACATAAATATAAATATGTAAACGGTAGCTAATTCGAGCGGCGATT
TTAACAAACGAATTTAAAAAGCTTTAAAATTAAAAAATTTTAAAATTAAAATTAAAATTTTAAAATTATA
ATAATCAGGGCGCGAATTTTTAAAAATTATTTTATTTCATCATATTGCTACGAAATTGGCAAAAAACTAC
CCTAATATGTACAATGTAAATTCATTTCTTCGATCAGAATTGATTTCGGCCCGAAAATCGTCTTCTAGCA
CAACACGCACACATATACGCGTTCTCGTCTCTTGTTTTTACTCACACAAGCAAGCAAATTCTATTTTTAG
ATTTCTTACGTTCTCAGCGTGAGCGAGCGGAAAGAGAGCAATTTTGGCCGTCACCAAAAAAGTGGCTGCA
TAGTGCCAAACCAATGTATGGCCGTTACGCATCTTGTTATTCTAGTGTCTTTGGTCCTGGGGGCCCAGAG
ACGGAGTCACTGCCAACCGAGACGGTCATAGCTGTTTCCTGTGTGCCGCTTCCTCGCTCACTGACTCGCT
GCTCTCGGTCGTTACTGACCATTTAAATCATACCTGACCTCCATAGCAGAAAGTCAAAAGCCTCCGACCG
GAGGCTTTTGACTTGATCGGCACGTAAGAGGTTCCAACTTTCACCATAATGAAATAAGATCACTACCGGG
CGTATTTTTTGAGTTATCGAGATTTTCAGGAGCTAAGGAAGCTAAAATGAGTATTCAACATTTCCGTGTC
GCCCTTATTCCCTTTTTTGCGGCATTTTGCCTTCCTGTTTTTGCTCACCCAGAAACGCTGGTGAAAGTAA
AAGATGCTGAAGATCAGTTGGGTGCACGAGTGGGTTACATCGAACTGGATCTCAACAGCGGTAAGATCCT
TGAGAGTTTACGCCCCGAAGAACGTTTTCCAATGATGAGCACTTTTAAAGTTCTGCTATGTGGCGCGGTA
TTATCCCGTATTGACGCCGGGCAAGAGCAACTCGGTCGCCGCATACACTATTCTCAGAATGACTTGGTTG
AGTACTCACCAGTCACAGAAAAGCATCTCACGGATGGCATGACAGTAAGAGAATTATGCAGTGCTGCCAT
AACCATGAGTGATAACACTGCGGCCAACTTACTTCTGGCAACGATCGGAGGACCGAAGGAGCTAACCGCT
TTTTTGCACAACATGGGGGATCATGTAACTCGCCTTGATCGTTGGGAACCGGAGCTGAATGAAGCCATAC
CAAACGACGAGCGTGACACCACGATGCCTGTAGCAATGGCAACAACGTTGCGCAAACTATTAACTGGCGA
ACTACTTACTCTAGCTTCCCGGCAACAATTAATAGACTGGATGGAGGCGGATAAAGTTGCAGGATCACTT
CTGCGCTCGGCCCTCCCGGCTGGCTGGTTTATTGCTGATAAATCTGGAGCCGGTGAGCGTGGGTCCCGCG
GTATCATTGCAGAACTGGGGCCAGATGGTAAGCCCTCCCGCATCGTAGTTATCTACACGACGGGGAGTCA
GGCAACTATGGATGAACGAAATAGACAGATCGCTGAGATAGGTGCCTCACTGATTAAGCATTGGTAAGTG
ACCAAACAGGAAAAAACCGCCCTTAACATGGCCCGCTTTATCAGAAGCCAGACATTAACGCTTCTGGAGA
AACTCAACGAGCTGGACGCGGATGAACAGGCAGACATCTGTGAATCGCTTCACGACCACGCTGATGAGCT
TTACCGCAGCTGCCTCGCGCGTTTCGGTGATGACGGTGAAAACCTCTGATGAGGGCCCAAATGTAATCAC
CTGGCTCACCTTCGGGTGGGCCTTTCTGCGTTGCTGGCGTTTTTCCATAGGCTCCGCCCCCCTGACGAGC
ATCACAAAAATCGATGCTCAAGTCAGAGGTGGCGAAACCCGACAGGACTATAAAGATACCAGGCGTTTCC
CCCTGGAAGCTCCCTCGTGCGCTCTCCTGTTCCGACCCTGCCGCTTACCGGATACCTGTCCGCCTTTCTC
CCTTCGGGAAGCGTGGCGCTTTCTCATAGCTCACGCTGTAGGTATCTCAGTTCGGTGTAGGTCGTTCGCT
CCAAGCTGGGCTGTGTGCACGAACCCCCCGTTCAGCCCGACCGCTGCGCCTTATCCGGTAACTATCGTCT
TGAGTCCAACCCGGTAAGACACGACTTATCGCCACTGGCAGCAGCCACTGGTAACAGGATTAGCAGAGCG
AGGTATGTAGGCGGTGCTACAGAGTTCTTGAAGTGGTGGCCTAACTACGGCTACACTAGAAGAACAGTAT
TTGGTATCTGCGCTCTGCTGAAGCCAGTTACCTCGGAAAAAGAGTTGGTAGCTCTTGATCCGGCAAACAA
ACCACCGCTGGTAGCGGTGGTTTTTTTGTTTGCAAGCAGCAGATTACGCGCAGAAAAAAAGGATCTCAAG
AAGATCCTTTGATTTTCTACCGAAGAAAGGCCCACCCGTGAAGGTGAGCCAGTGAGTTGATTGCAGTCCA
GTTACGCTGGAGT
Features (pLannotate 1.2.2; 12 found; start..end, strand, type, name):
     26..46      -  CDS            lacZα (fragment): LacZα fragment of β-galactosidase; lacZ fragment
   1317..1816    +  promoter       PGK promoter: mouse phosphoglycerate kinase 1 promoter
   1841..2435    +  CDS            PuroR (fragment): puromycin N-acetyltransferase; pac from Streptomyces alboniger; confers resistance to puromycin
   2499..3218    +  CDS            EGFP: the original enhanced GFP (Yang et al., 1996) mammalian codon-optimized
   3246..3470    +  polyA_signal   bGH poly(A) signal: bovine growth hormone polyadenylation signal
   4322..4353    +  terminator     tonB terminator: bidirectional E. coli tonB-P14 transcription terminator
   4354..4456    +  promoter       cat promoter: promoter of the E. coli cat gene encoding chloramphenicol acetyltransferase
   4457..5317    +  CDS            AmpR: β-lactamase; bla; confers resistance to ampicillin, carbenicillin, and related antibiotics
   5318..5509    +  CDS            rop: Rop protein, which maintains plasmids at low copy number; rop
   5533..5560    +  terminator     T7Te terminator: phage T7 early transcription terminator
   5572..6159    -  rep_origin     ori: high-copy-number ColE1/pMB1/pBR322/pUC origin of replication
   6181..6210    -  terminator     T3Te terminator: phage T3 early transcription terminator
