[The description below was written by a language model from this plasmid's Addgene catalogue record and pLannotate feature annotations shown in this document.]
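Description:
pMV-PROTOP is the donor plasmid for the PROTOP DNA transposon, built on the pMV backbone and catalogued as a mammalian expression vector. It is about 6.2 kb and is maintained in E. coli through a high-copy ColE1/pUC-type origin. Selection is with ampicillin, conferred by a β-lactamase gene that the annotation places downstream of a cat promoter. The bacterial module is insulated by short transcription terminators (tonB, T7Te and T3Te). A short rop annotation lies directly after AmpR, and a small lacZα remnant is also present. The record nonetheless lists the plasmid as high copy.

The recorded insert is the synthetic terminal inverted repeats (TIRs) of PROTOP, the sequences a cognate transposase recognises to excise the intervening DNA and integrate it into a genome. The automated feature table does not annotate the TIRs themselves. They presumably lie in the unannotated stretches on either side of the mammalian cassette, but their exact positions cannot be confirmed from the record. The cassette consists of a mouse PGK promoter driving a puromycin N-acetyltransferase coding sequence (annotated as a fragment), followed by EGFP and a bGH polyadenylation signal. The short gap between the two coding sequences suggests a linked or co-translated arrangement, but no linker or 2A element is annotated.

No transposase gene is annotated on this plasmid, so the enzyme would have to be supplied separately. The source publication title describes a survey of DNA transposons in human cells. In that setting, a donor like this allows stable integration to be scored by puromycin resistance and EGFP fluorescence, and it can serve as a starting point for genome engineering applications.
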