Addgene plasmid #217091: pMV-PROTOP
Purpose: Donor plasmid of PROTOP Transposon
Depositing lab: Haoyi Wang. Depositing organization: Institute of Zoology, Chinese Academy of Sciences. Publication: Heterologous survey of 130 DNA transposons in human cells highlights their functional divergence and expands the genome engineering toolbox. Zhang T, Tan S, Tang N, Li Y, Zhang C, Sun J, Guo Y, Gao H, Cai Y, Sun W, Wang C, Fu L, Ma H, Wu Y, Hu X, Zhang X, Gee P, Yan W, Zhao Y, Chen Q, Guo B, Wang H, Zhang YE. Cell. 2024 Jul 11;187(14):3741-3760.e30. doi: 10.1016/j.cell.2024.05.007. Epub 2024 Jun 5. PubMed 38843831.
Backbone
  Vector backbone: pMV
  Vector type: Mammalian Expression
Growth in bacteria
  Bacterial resistance: Ampicillin, 100 μg/mL
  Growth temperature: 37°C
  Growth strain: DH5alpha
  Copy number: High Copy
Gene/Insert
  Gene/Insert name: TIRs of PROTOP transposon (alt name: PROTOP)
  Species: Synthetic
  Cloning method: Restriction Enzyme; 5′ cloning site Unknown (unknown if destroyed); 3′ cloning site Unknown (unknown if destroyed)
Terms and licenses: Academic/Nonprofit Terms; Industry Terms: Not Available to Industry
How to cite: pMV-PROTOP was a gift from Haoyi Wang (Addgene plasmid # 217091 ; http://n2t.net/addgene:217091 ; RRID:Addgene_217091)
